Addgene plasmid #181951: pKD317.8
Purpose: IPTG-inducible expression of NarX
Depositing lab: Jeffrey Tabor. Depositing organization: Rice University. Publication: Real-time detection of response regulator phosphorylation dynamics in live bacteria. Butcher RJ, Tabor JJ. Proc Natl Acad Sci U S A. 2022 Aug 30;119(35):e2201204119. doi: 10.1073/pnas.2201204119. Epub 2022 Aug 22. PubMed 35994658.
Backbone
  Vector backbone: p15a
  Backbone size w/o insert (bp): 1885
  Vector type: Bacterial Expression
Growth in bacteria
  Bacterial resistance: Spectinomycin, 50 μg/mL
  Growth temperature: 37°C
  Growth strain: DH5alpha
  Copy number: High Copy
Gene/Insert
  Gene/Insert name: NarX; lacI
  Species: NarX - E. coli; lacI - E. coli
  GenBank ID: NarX - 945788; lacI - 945007
  Entrez Gene: narX (a.k.a. b1222, ECK1216, frd1, frdR, narR); lacI (a.k.a. b0345, ECK0342)
  Promoter: NarX-Ptac; lacI-PlacIq
  Cloning method: Restriction Enzyme; 5′ cloning site BsaI (destroyed during cloning); 3′ cloning site BsaI (destroyed during cloning)
Terms and licenses: Academic/Nonprofit Terms; Industry Terms: Not Available to Industry
How to cite: pKD317.8 was a gift from Jeffrey Tabor (Addgene plasmid # 181951 ; http://n2t.net/addgene:181951 ; RRID:Addgene_181951)
