[The description below was written by a language model from this plasmid's Addgene catalogue record and pLannotate feature annotations shown in this document.]
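Description:
pKD317.8 is a 5.4 kb bacterial expression plasmid for IPTG-inducible production of the E. coli sensor histidine kinase NarX. It is built on a minimal p15A backbone and replicates from the p15A origin, which is compatible with ColE1-type plasmids, so it can be maintained alongside other constructs in the same cell. The catalogue entry lists the plasmid as high copy, although p15A is generally regarded as a medium-copy origin. Selection is by spectinomycin through the aadA (SmR) aminoglycoside adenylyltransferase gene, which is followed by a lambda t0 terminator. The annotation also flags short fragments of an RSF origin, a pUC multiple cloning site and Tn5 transposase. These appear to be leftover backbone or sequence-similarity hits rather than functional parts.

The payload consists of two insulated transcription units in the same orientation. The first is lacI driven by the lacIq promoter, a mutant that raises repressor expression roughly tenfold, and it ends with an rrnB T1 terminator. The second is the full-length narX coding sequence under the tac promoter with an adjacent lac operator, closed off by rrnB T1 and T7Te terminators. Plasmid-borne LacI holds Ptac-lacO repressed until IPTG is added, so NarX levels can be tuned independently of the host's lac genotype. No tags or fusion partners are annotated on NarX.

NarX senses nitrate and nitrite and controls the phosphorylation state of the response regulators NarL and NarP, acting as both kinase and phosphatase. The associated publication concerns real-time detection of response regulator phosphorylation in live bacteria, which suggests this plasmid supplies a titratable amount of the sensor kinase in that two-component system. The partner constructs used with it are not described in the record.
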