Features (pLannotate 1.2.2; 14 found; start..end, strand, type, name):
    626..681     +  rep_origin     RSF ori (fragment): Plasmids containing the RSF 1030 origin of replication can be propagated in E. coli cells that contain additional plasmids with compatible origins.
    711..788     +  promoter       lacIq promoter: lacI (mutant); In the lacIq allele, a single base change in the promoter boosts expression of the lacI gene about 10-fold.
    789..1871    +  CDS            lacI: lac repressor; lacI; The lac repressor binds to the lac operator to inhibit transcription in E. coli. This inhibition can be relieved by adding lactose or isopropyl-β-D-thiogalactopyranoside (IPTG).
   1877..1963    +  terminator     rrnB T1 terminator: Escherichia coli rrnB; transcription terminator T1 from the E. coli rrnB gene
   2136..2164    +  promoter       tac promoter: strong E. coli promoter; hybrid between the trp and lac UV5 promoters
   2172..2188    +  protein_bind   lac operator: The lac repressor binds to the lac operator to inhibit transcription in E. coli. This inhibition can be relieved by adding lactose or isopropyl-β-D-thiogalactopyranoside (IPTG). lac repressor encoded by lacI
   2283..4076    +  CDS            narX: NARX_ECOLI - Also known as narR. Experimental evidence at protein level: Swiss-Prot protein existence level 1. Acts as a sensor for nitrate/nitrite and transduces signal of nitrate availability to the NarL protein and of both nitrate/nitrite to the NarP protein. NarX probably activates NarL and NarP by phosphorylation in the presence of nitrate. NarX also plays a negative role in controlling NarL activity, probably through dephosphorylation in the absence of nitrate. From Escherichia coli (strain K12).
   4100..4171    +  terminator     rrnB T1 terminator: transcription terminator T1 from the E. coli rrnB gene
   4187..4214    +  terminator     T7Te terminator: phage T7 early transcription terminator
   4221..4265    +  misc_feature   MCS (fragment): pUC18/19 multiple cloning site
   4266..4382    +  CDS            tnpA (fragment): TN5P_ECOLX - Also known as tnp. Experimental evidence at protein level: Swiss-Prot protein existence level 1. Mediates transposition of transposon Tn5 by a 'cut and paste' mechanism. First, the monomeric transposase binds the 19 bp inverted DNA repeats flanking the transposon. Then, dimerization of the DNA- bound transposase creates a synaptic DNA complex. After nicking of the first DNA strand, excision of the transposon proceeds through a series of intermediates. The transposase then mediates the insertion of the transposon at a new site by strand transfer. The activity of the wild- type tran
   4414..5205    +  CDS            SmR: aminoglycoside adenylyltransferase (Murphy, 1985); aadA; confers resistance to spectinomycin and streptomycin
   5217..5311    +  terminator     lambda t0 terminator: transcription terminator from phage lambda
   5425..538     +  rep_origin     p15A ori (across the origin): Plasmids containing the medium-copy-number p15A origin of replication can be propagated in E. coli cells that contain a second plasmid with the ColE1 origin.
>Addgene plasmid #181951 | pKD317.8 | addgene full sequence | sequence record 356593 | Addgene NGS Result
GTTTTGGTCTGCGCGTAATCTCTTGCTCTGAAAACGAAAAAACCGCCTTGCAGGGCGGTTTTTCGAAGGT
TCTCTGAGCTACCAACTCTTTGAACCGAGGTAACTGGCTTGGAGGAGCGCAGTCACCAAAACTTGTCCTT
TCAGTTTAGCCTTAACCGGCGCATGACTTCAAGACTAACTCCTCTAAATCAATTACCAGTGGCTGCTGCC
AGTGGTGCTTTTGCATGTCTTTCCGGGTTGGACTCAAGACGATAGTTACCGGATAAGGCGCAGCGGTCGG
ACTGAACGGGGGGTTCGTGCATACAGTCCAGCTTGGAGCGAACTGCCTACCCGGAACTGAGTGTCAGGCG
TGGAATGAGACAAACGCGGCCATAACAGCGGAATGACACCGGTAAACCGAAAGGCAGGAACAGGAGAGCG
CACGAGGGAGCCGCCAGGGGGAAACGCCTGGTATCTTTATAGTCCTGTCGGGTTTCGCCACCACTGATTT
GAGCGTCAGATTTCGTGATGCTTGTCAGGGGGGCGGAGCCTATGGAAAAACGGCTTTGCCGCGGCCCTCT
CACTTCCCTGTTAAGTATCTTCCTGGCATCTTCCGGGAAATCTCCGCCCCGTTCGTAAGCCATTTCCGCT
CGCCGCAGTCGAACGACCGAGCGTAGCGAGTCAGTGAGCGAGGAAGCGGAATATATCCCGAAGCGGCATG
CATTTACGTTGACACCATCGAATGGTGCAAAACCTTTCGCGGTATGGCATGATAGCGCCCGGAAGAGAGT
CAATTCAGGGTGGTGAATGTGAAACCAGTAACGTTATACGATGTCGCAGAGTATGCCGGTGTCTCTTATC
AGACCGTTTCCCGCGTGGTGAACCAGGCCAGCCACGTTTCTGCGAAAACGCGGGAAAAAGTGGAAGCGGC
GATGGCGGAGCTGAATTACATTCCCAACCGCGTGGCACAACAACTGGCGGGCAAACAGTCGTTGCTGATT
GGCGTTGCCACCTCCAGTCTGGCCCTGCACGCGCCGTCGCAAATTGTCGCGGCGATTAAATCTCGCGCCG
ATCAACTGGGTGCCAGCGTGGTGGTGTCGATGGTAGAACGAAGCGGCGTCGAAGCCTGTAAAGCGGCGGT
GCACAATCTTCTCGCGCAACGCGTCAGTGGGCTGATCATTAACTATCCGCTGGATGACCAGGATGCCATT
GCTGTGGAAGCTGCCTGCACTAATGTTCCGGCGTTATTTCTTGATGTCTCTGACCAGACACCCATCAACA
GTATTATTTTCTCCCATGAAGACGGTACGCGACTGGGCGTGGAGCATCTGGTCGCATTGGGTCACCAGCA
AATCGCGCTGTTAGCGGGCCCATTAAGTTCTGTCTCGGCGCGTCTGCGTCTGGCTGGCTGGCATAAATAT
CTCACTCGCAATCAAATTCAGCCGATAGCGGAACGGGAAGGCGACTGGAGTGCCATGTCCGGTTTTCAAC
AAACCATGCAAATGCTGAATGAGGGCATCGTTCCCACTGCGATGCTGGTTGCCAACGATCAGATGGCGCT
GGGCGCAATGCGCGCCATTACCGAGTCCGGGCTGCGCGTTGGTGCGGATATCTCGGTAGTGGGATACGAC
GATACCGAAGACAGCTCATGTTATATCCCGCCGTTAACCACCATCAAACAGGATTTTCGCCTGCTGGGGC
AAACCAGCGTGGACCGCTTGCTGCAACTCTCTCAGGGCCAGGCGGTGAAGGGCAATCAGCTGTTGCCCGT
CTCACTGGTGAAAAGAAAAACCACCCTGGCGCCCAATACGCAAACCGCCTCTCCCCGCGCGTTGGCCGAT
TCATTAATGCAGCTGGCACGACAGGTTTCCCGACTGGAAAGCGGGCAGTGAGGCATCAAATAAAACGAAA
GGCTCAGTCGAAAGACTGGGCCTTTCGTTTTATCTGTTGTTTGTCGGTGAACGCTCTCCTGAGTAGGACA
AATCCGCCGCCCTAGACCTAGGGCGTTCGGCTGCGGCGAGCGGTATCAGCTCACTCAAAGGCGGTAATAC
GTAAATCACTGCATAATTCGTGTCGCTCAAGGCGCACTCCCGTTCTGGATAATGTTTTTTGCGCCGACAT
CATAACGGTTCTGGCTAATATTCTGAAATGAGCTGTTGACAATTAATCATCGGCTCGTATAATGTGTGGA
ATTGTGAGCGGATAACAATTTCACACAGGGCCCAAGTTCACTTAAAAAGGAGATCAACAATGAAAGCAAT
TTTCGTACTGAAACATCTTAATCATGCCTGGGACTTTTTCTGATGCTTAAACGTTGTCTCTCTCCGCTCA
CCCTGGTTAATCAGGTTGCGCTTATTGTGTTGCTTTCTACTGCTATTGGACTGGCAGGGATGGCGGTTTC
TGGCTGGCTGGTGCAAGGCGTTCAGGGCAGCGCCCATGCGATCAACAAAGCGGGATCGCTGCGCATGCAA
AGTTACCGTCTGTTGGCGGCAGTGCCATTAAGCGAGAAAGACAAGCCCTTAATTAAAGAGATGGAACAAA
CGGCATTTAGCGCCGAGTTGACTCGAGCAGCAGAACGAGACGGACAACTGGCGCAATTACAGGGTTTACA
AGATTACTGGCGTAATGAACTGATCCCTGCGCTGATGCGTGCACAAAACCGAGAAACGGTGTCAGCGGAT
GTCAGCCAGTTTGTTGCCGGGCTTGATCAACTGGTATCTGGTTTTGACCGCACCACGGAAATGCGCATCG
AGACAGTGGTACTGGTCCATCGGGTAATGGCGGTATTTATGGCACTTTTACTGGTGTTCACTATTATCTG
GTTGCGGGCGCGACTGCTACAACCGTGGCGGCAACTGCTGGCAATGGCGAGTGCCGTCAGTCATCGCGAT
TTTACCCAACGCGCAAACATCAGCGGGCGCAACGAAATGGCGATGCTTGGAACTGCGTTGAACAATATGT
CTGCAGAACTGGCCGAAAGTTATGCCGTACTTGAGCAGCGGGTTCAGGAGAAAACCGCCGGGCTGGAGCA
TAAAAATCAGATCCTCTCTTTTTTATGGCAGGCTAACCGCCGTTTGCATTCCCGCGCCCCGCTGTGTGAA
CGCCTGTCACCTGTACTCAACGGCTTACAGAATTTAACCCTGCTACGTGATATCGAATTGCGGGTGTATG
ACACTGATGATGAAGAGAATCATCAGGAGTTTACCTGCCAGCCAGATATGACTTGTGATGATAAAGGCTG
CCAGCTCTGCCCGCGCGGCGTATTACCCGTTGGTGATCGCGGCACGACCCTGAAGTGGCGGCTGGCTGAC
TCTCATACGCAGTACGGTATTTTGCTGGCGACCCTGCCGCAGGGGCGTCATCTTAGCCATGATCAACAAC
AACTGGTGGATACCCTGGTTGAACAACTCACCGCCACGCTGGCGCTGGATCGCCATCAGGAACGTCAGCA
ACAGTTGATCGTGATGGAAGAGCGTGCCACCATTGCGCGCGAACTGCATGATTCTATTGCCCAATCTCTC
TCTTGCATGAAGATGCAGGTGAGTTGTTTACAGATGCAGGGCGATGCGCTGCCAGAAAGCAGCCGCGAAC
TGTTAAGTCAGATCCGTAACGAACTGAATGCATCCTGGGCGCAGTTGCGTGAATTGCTCACCACATTCCG
CTTGCAGCTCACCGAGCCTGGATTACGTCCGGCGCTGGAGGCGAGTTGCGAAGAGTACAGCGCCAAATTT
GGCTTCCCGGTGAAGCTGGATTATCAATTGCCGCCTCGCCTGGTGCCTTCGCATCAGGCAATCCACTTGT
TGCAAATTGCCCGTGAGGCATTAAGTAACGCCCTCAAACATTCGCAAGCGAGTGAAGTCGTGGTGACGGT
GGCGCAAAACGATAATCAGGTCAAACTGACCGTCCAGGATAACGGCTGCGGCGTGCCTGAAAATGCCATC
CGCAGCAATCACTACGGCATGATAATAATGCGCGATCGTGCGCAAAGTTTACGAGGCGATTGCCGCGTCC
GCCGTCGTGAATCAGGTGGCACCGAAGTGGTGGTCACCTTTATTCCCGAAAAAACTTTCACAGACGTCCA
AGGAGATACCCATGAGTAATAATAATCTAGACCAGGCATCAAATAAAACGAAAGGCTCAGTCGAAAGACT
GGGCCTTTCGTTTTATCTGTTGTTTGTCGGTGAACGCTCTCTACTAGAGTCACACTGGCTCACCTTCGGG
TGGGCCTTTCTGCGTTTATAGGTACCCGGGGATCCTCTAGAGTCGACCTGCAGGCATGCAAGCTTAGCAA
GCGAACCGGAATTGCCAGCTGGGGCGCCCTCTGGTAAGGTTGGGAAGCCCTGCAAAGTAAACTGGATGGC
TTTCTTGCCGCCAAGGATCTGATGGCGCAGGGGATCAAGATCTGATCAAGAGACAGGATGAGGATCGTTT
CGTATGAGGGAAGCGGTGATCGCCGAAGTATCGACTCAACTATCAGAGGTAGTTGGCGTCATCGAGCGCC
ATCTCGAACCGACGTTGCTGGCCGTACATTTGTACGGCTCCGCAGTGGATGGCGGCCTGAAGCCACACAG
TGATATTGATTTGCTGGTTACGGTGACCGTAAGGCTTGATGAAACAACGCGGCGAGCTTTGATCAACGAC
CTTTTGGAAACTTCGGCTTCCCCTGGAGAGAGCGAGATTCTCCGCGCTGTAGAAGTCACCATTGTTGTGC
ACGACGACATCATTCCGTGGCGTTATCCAGCTAAGCGCGAACTGCAATTTGGAGAATGGCAGCGCAATGA
CATTCTTGCAGGTATCTTCGAGCCAGCCACGATCGACATTGATCTGGCTATCTTGCTGACAAAAGCAAGA
GAACATAGCGTTGCCTTGGTAGGTCCAGCGGCGGAGGAACTCTTTGATCCGGTTCCTGAACAGGATCTAT
TTGAGGCGCTAAATGAAACCTTAACGCTATGGAACTCGCCGCCCGACTGGGCTGGCGATGAGCGAAATGT
AGTGCTTACGTTGTCCCGCATTTGGTACAGCGCAGTAACCGGCAAAATCGCGCCGAAGGATGTCGCTGCC
GACTGGGCAATGGAGCGCCTGCCGGCCCAGTATCAGCCCGTCATACTTGAAGCTAGACAGGCTTATCTTG
GACAAGAAGAAGATCGCTTGGCCTCGCGCGCAGATCAGTTGGAAGAATTTGTCCACTACGTGAAAGGCGA
GATCACCAAGGTAGTCGGCAAATAAGAGCTCGCTTGGACTCCTGTTGATAGATCCAGTAATGACCTCAGA
ACTCCATCTGGATTTGTTCAGAACGCTCGGTTGCCGCCGGGCGTTTTTTATTGGTGAGAATCCAAGCACT
AGTAACAACTTATATCGTATGGGGCTGACTTCAGGTGCTACATTTGAAGAGATAAATTGCACTGAAATCT
AGTAATATTTTATCTGATTAATAAGATGATCTTCTTGAGATC
